Addgene plasmid #210919: pFBOH-MHL_COPB2:1-597
Purpose: Insect expression of human COPB2 fragment M1 to A597. N-terminal 6X His tag with TEV cleavage.
Depositing lab: Cheryl Arrowsmith. Depositing organization: University of Toronto. Publication: A Target Class Ligandability Evaluation of WD40 Repeat-Containing Proteins. Ackloo S, Li F, Szewczyk M, Seitova A, Loppnau P, Zeng H, Xu J, Ahmad S, Arnautova YA, Baghaie AJ, Beldar S, Bolotokova A, Centrella PA, Chau I, Clark MA, Cuozzo JW, Dehghani-Tafti S, Disch JS, Dong A, Dumas A, Feng JA, Ghiabi P, Gibson E, Gilmer J, Goldman B, Green SR, Guie MA, Guilinger JP, Harms N, Herasymenko O, Houliston S, Hutchinson A, Kearnes S, Keefe AD, Kimani SW, Kramer T, Kutera M, Kwak HA, Lento C, Li Y, Liu J, Loup J, Machado RAC, Mulhern CJ, Perveen S, Righetto GL, Riley P, Shrestha S, Sigel EA, Silva M, Sintchak MD, Slakman BL, Taylor RD, Thompson J, Torng W, Underkoffler C, von Rechenberg M, Walsh RT, Watson I, Wilson DJ, Wolf E, Yadav M, Yazdi AK, Zhang J, Zhang Y, Santhakumar V, Edwards AM, Barsyte-Lovejoy D, Schapira M, Brown PJ, Halabelian L, Arrowsmith CH. J Med Chem. 2025 Jan 23;68(2):1092-1112. doi: 10.1021/acs.jmedchem.4c02010. Epub 2024 Nov 4. PubMed 39495097.
Backbone
  Vector backbone: pFBOH-MHL
  Backbone manufacturer: pFASTBac1 Modified
  Vector type: Insect Expression
  Selectable markers: Gentamicin
Growth in bacteria
  Bacterial resistance: Ampicillin, 100 μg/mL
  Growth temperature: 37°C
  Growth strain: DH5alpha
  Copy number: High Copy
Gene/Insert
  Gene/Insert name: COPB2:M1-A597
  Species: H. sapiens (human)
  Insert size (bp): 1791
  Mutation: wild type
  Entrez Gene: COPB2 (a.k.a. MCPH19, OPDD, beta'-COP)
  Promoter: Polyhedrin
  Tag / fusion protein: MHHHHHHSSGRENLYFQG (N terminal on insert)
  Cloning method: Ligation Independent Cloning
  Sequencing primers: 5′ tattccggattattcataccg; 3′ ctctacaaatgtggtatggc
Resource information
  A portion of this plasmid was derived from a plasmid made by: Mammalian Gene Collection (BC000326)
Terms and licenses: Academic/Nonprofit Terms; Industry Terms: Not Available to Industry
Depositor comments: 5' Cloning Site: BseRI (destroyed), 3' Cloning Site: BseRI (destroyed).
How to cite: pFBOH-MHL_COPB2:1-597 was a gift from Cheryl Arrowsmith (Addgene plasmid # 210919 ; http://n2t.net/addgene:210919 ; RRID:Addgene_210919)
