[The description below was written by a language model from this plasmid's Addgene catalogue record and pLannotate feature annotations shown in this document.]
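Description:
pFBOH-MHL_COPB2:1-597 is a baculovirus transfer (donor) plasmid for insect-cell expression, built on pFBOH-MHL, a modified pFastBac1 backbone. The sequenced record is about 6.5 kb. In E. coli it is maintained at high copy from a ColE1/pUC-type origin and selected with ampicillin through the β-lactamase gene; an f1 origin and a fragment of the pBR322 bom region are also annotated. The expression cassette and a gentamicin acetyltransferase gene, driven by the class 1 integron Pc promoter, lie between the Tn7R and Tn7L mini-Tn7 ends. In pFastBac-type systems this arrangement allows the whole segment to be transposed into a baculovirus shuttle genome (bacmid), with gentamicin resistance marking the transposed element. The recombinant bacmid is then used to produce virus for infecting insect cells.

The payload is a 1,791 bp wild-type fragment of human COPB2 (beta'-COP, a coatomer subunit involved in Golgi budding and vesicular trafficking) encoding residues M1 to A597. It was derived from a Mammalian Gene Collection clone and inserted by ligation-independent cloning at BseRI sites that were destroyed in the process. Transcription is driven by the strong, very late polyhedrin promoter of Autographa californica nucleopolyhedrovirus and terminated by an SV40 polyadenylation signal. The short "large T antigen" annotation just upstream of that signal is probably part of the same SV40-derived region rather than an expressed product. The protein carries an N-terminal 6xHis tag followed by a TEV protease site, so it can be purified by metal affinity and the tag then removed. The feature table picks up part of this leader as a "capTEV" fragment. The associated publication evaluates the ligandability of WD40 repeat-containing proteins, which suggests the construct was made to supply recombinant COPB2 fragment for that work.
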