Features (pLannotate 1.2.2; 16 found; start..end, strand, type, name):
    623..651     -  promoter       Pc promoter: intI1 (promoter lies within the coding sequence); class 1 integron promoter
    629..976     -  CDS            YPR2_ECOLX (fragment): Protein predicted: Swiss-Prot protein existence level 4. From Escherichia coli.
   1003..1094    +  promoter       polyhedrin promoter: polh from Autographa californica; promoter for the baculovirus polyhedrin gene
   1151..1169    +  CDS            capTEV™ (fragment): composite tag for in vivo biotinylation, TEV protease cleavage, and 6xHis tagging
   1204..2994    +  CDS            COPB2 (fragment): COPB2_HUMAN - Experimental evidence at protein level: Swiss-Prot protein existence level 1. This coatomer complex protein, essential for Golgi budding and vesicular trafficking, is a selective binding protein (RACK) for protein kinase C, epsilon type. It binds to Golgi membranes in a GTP- dependent manner (By similarity). From Homo sapiens (Human).
   3026..3109    +  CDS            large T antigen (fragment): large T antigen from SV40 (simian virus 40)
   3132..3266    +  polyA_signal   SV40 poly(A) signal: SV40 polyadenylation signal
   3295..3460    -  mobile_element Tn7L: mini-Tn7 element (left end of the Tn7 transposon) Tn7
   3623..3639    +  CDS            lacZα (fragment): LacZα fragment of β-galactosidase; lacZ fragment
   3644..4098    +  rep_origin     f1 ori (sequence partly withheld): f1 bacteriophage origin of replication; arrow indicates direction of (+) strand synthesis
   4124..4228    +  promoter       AmpR promoter: bla
   4229..5089    +  CDS            AmpR: β-lactamase; bla; confers resistance to ampicillin, carbenicillin, and related antibiotics
   5260..5848    +  rep_origin     ori: high-copy-number ColE1/pMB1/pBR322/pUC origin of replication
   6034..6085    -  misc_feature   bom (fragment): basis of mobility region from pBR322
   6153..6377    -  mobile_element Tn7R: mini-Tn7 element (right end of the Tn7 transposon) Tn7
   6444..453     -  CDS            GmR (across the origin): gentamycin acetyltransferase; aacC1; confers resistance to gentamycin
>Addgene plasmid #210919 | pFBOH-MHL_COPB2:1-597 | addgene full sequence | sequence record 426198 | Addgene NGS Result
ATCGTCACCGTAATCTGCTTGCACGTAGATCACATAAGCACCAAGCGCGTTGGCCTCATGCTTGAGCAGA
TTGATGAGCGCGGTGGCAATGCCCTGCCTCCGGTGCTCGCCGGAGACTGCGAGATCATAGATATAGATCT
CACTACGCGGCTGCTCAAACTTGGGCAGAACGTAAGCCGCGAGAGCGCCAACAACCGCTTCTTGGTCGAA
GGCAGCAAGCGCGATGAATGTCTTACTACGGAGCAAGTTCCCGAGGTAATCGGAGTCCGGCTGATGTTGG
GAGTAGGTGGCTACGTCTCCGAACTCACGACCGAAAAGATCAAGAGCAGCCCGCATGGATTTGACTTGGT
CAGGGCCGAGCCTACATGTGCGAATGATGCCCATACTTGAGCCACCTAACTTTGTTTTAGGGCGACTGCC
CTGCTGCGTAACATCGTTGCTGCTCCATAACATCAAACATCGACCCACGGCGTAACGCGCTTGCTGCTTG
GATGCCCGAGGCATAGACTGTACAAAAAAACAGTCATAACAAGCCATGAAAACCGCCACTGCGCCGTTAC
CACCGCTGCGTTCGGTCAAGGTTCTGGACCAGTTGCGTGAGCGCATACGCTACTTGCATTACAGTTTACG
AACCGAACAGGCTTATGTCAACTGGGTTCGTGCCTTCATCCGTTTCCACGGTGTGCGTCACCCGGCAACC
TTGGGCAGCAGCGAAGTCGAGGCATTTCTGTCCTGGCTGGCGAACGAGCGCAAGGTTTCGGTCTCCACGC
ATCGTCAGGCATTGGCGGCCTTGCTGTTCTTCTACGGCAAGGTGCTGTGCACGGATCTGCCCTGGCTTCA
GGAGATCGGAAGACCTCGGCCGTCGCGGCGCTTGCCGGTGGTGCTGACCCCGGATGAAGTGGTTCGCATC
CTCGGTTTTCTGGAAGGCGAGCATCGTTTGTTCGCCCAGGACTCTAGCTATAGTTCTAGTGGTTGGCTAC
GTATACTCCGGAATATTAATAGATCATGGAGATAATTAAAATGATAACCATCTCGCAAATAAATAAGTAT
TTTACTGTTTTCGTAACAGTTTTGTAATAAAAAAACCTATAAATATTCCGGATTATTCATACCGTCCCAC
CATCGGGCGCGGATCTCGGTCCGAAAACCATGCATCATCATCATCATCACAGCAGCGGCAGAGAAAACTT
GTATTTCCAGGGCATGCCTCTGCGACTTGATATCAAAAGAAAGCTAACTGCTAGATCTGATCGAGTTAAG
AGTGTGGATCTGCATCCTACAGAGCCATGGATGTTGGCAAGTCTTTACAATGGCAGTGTGTGTGTTTGGA
ATCATGAAACACAGACACTGGTGAAGACATTTGAAGTATGTGATCTTCCTGTTCGAGCTGCAAAGTTTGT
TGCAAGGAAGAATTGGGTTGTGACAGGAGCGGATGACATGCAGATTAGAGTGTTCAATTACAATACTCTG
GAGAGAGTTCATATGTTTGAAGCACACTCAGACTACATTCGCTGTATTGCTGTTCATCCAACCCAGCCTT
TCATTCTAACTAGCAGTGATGACATGCTTATTAAGCTCTGGGACTGGGATAAAAAATGGTCTTGCTCACA
AGTGTTTGAAGGACACACCCATTATGTTATGCAGATTGTGATCAACCCCAAAGATAACAATCAGTTTGCC
AGTGCCTCTTTGGACAGGACTATCAAGGTGTGGCAGTTGGGCTCTTCGTCACCAAACTTCACTTTGGAAG
GACATGAGAAAGGCGTGAATTGCATTGATTACTACAGTGGTGGGGACAAGCCATACCTCATTTCAGGTGC
AGATGACCGTCTTGTTAAAATATGGGATTATCAGAATAAAACATGTGTGCAGACACTGGAAGGACATGCC
CAAAATGTGTCTTGTGCCAGCTTTCATCCTGAGTTGCCAATCATTATCACAGGTTCAGAAGATGGAACAG
TACGTATTTGGCATTCAAGCACCTACCGGCTTGAGAGCACACTGAATTATGGAATGGAGAGGGTATGGTG
CGTGGCCAGTCTAAGAGGGTCAAACAATGTCGCTTTGGGCTATGATGAAGGGAGCATCATTGTTAAGCTT
GGTCGGGAGGAACCTGCCATGTCCATGGATGCCAATGGAAAGATAATTTGGGCCAAGCATTCAGAAGTCC
AGCAGGCCAACCTAAAAGCAATGGGAGATGCTGAAATTAAAGATGGTGAAAGATTGCCACTGGCAGTAAA
GGATATGGGCAGTTGTGAAATATACCCTCAGACTATTCAGCACAATCCTAATGGGCGGTTTGTGGTGGTG
TGTGGTGATGGGGAGTATATCATCTACACAGCAATGGCATTGAGAAACAAGAGCTTTGGATCTGCTCAGG
AGTTTGCATGGGCCCACGATTCTTCAGAGTATGCAATAAGAGAGAGCAACAGCATTGTAAAGATATTTAA
GAACTTTAAGGAAAAAAAATCATTTAAACCAGATTTTGGAGCAGAAAGTATCTACGGCGGCTTCTTATTG
GGAGTCAGATCTGTAAATGGCTTAGCCTTCTATGACTGGGACAATACAGAACTCATACGAAGAATTGAAA
TTCAGCCCAAACATATTTTCTGGTCTGACTCTGGAGAGCTAGTCTGTATTGCTACTGAGGAATCATTTTT
TATCCTTAAGTATCTGTCAGAAAAAGTCTTGGCTGCACAGGAAACACATGAGGGAGTTACTGAAGATGGC
ATTGAAGATGCCTTTGAGGTTCTTGGTGAGATTCAGGAAATTGTGAAAACAGGGCTTTGGGTAGGCGATT
GCTTCATTTACACAAGTTCTGTGAACAGATTAAATTATTATGTTGGAGGAGAAATAGTCACCATTGCCCA
CTTGGACAGGACGATGTATCTCCTAGGCTACATTCCTAAAGACAACAGGCTTTATCTGGGGGATAAAGAA
TTGAACATCATTAGCTATTCCCTGCTGGTTTCAGTCCTGGAATACCAGACAGCTTGATGACGAAGCTTGT
CGAGAAGTACTAGAGGATCATAATCAGCCATACCACATTTGTAGAGGTTTTACTTGCTTTAAAAAACCTC
CCACACCTCCCCCTGAACCTGAAACATAAAATGAATGCAATTGTTGTTGTTAACTTGTTTATTGCAGCTT
ATAATGGTTACAAATAAAGCAATAGCATCACAAATTTCACAAATAAAGCATTTTTTTCACTGCATTCTAG
TTGTGGTTTGTCCAAACTCATCAATGTATCTTATCATGTCTGGATCTGATCACTGATATCGCCTAGGAGA
TCCGAACCAGATAAGTGAAATCTAGTTCCAAACTATTTTGTCATTTTTAATTTTCGTATTAGCTTACGAC
GCTACACCCAGTTCCCATCTATTTTGTCACTCTTCCCTAAATAATCCTTAAAAACTCCATTTCCACCCCT
CCCAGTTCCCAACTATTTTGTCCGCCCACAGCGGGGCATTTTTCTTCCTGTTATGTTTTTAATCAAACAT
CCTGCCAACTCCATGTGACAAACCGTCATCTTCGGCTACTTTTTCTCTGTCACAGAATGAAAATTTTTCT
GTCATCTCTTCGTTATTAATGTTTGTAATTGACTGAATATCAACGCTTATTTGCAGCCTGAATGGCGAAT
GGG
[124 nt withheld, positions 3644-3767]
C
[91 nt withheld, positions 3769-3859]
A
[49 nt withheld, positions 3861-3909]
CCTTTGACGTTGGAGTCCACGTTCTT
[37 nt withheld, positions 3936-3972]
ACCCTATCTCGGTCTATTCTTTTGATTTATAAGGGATTTTGCCGATTTCGGCCTATTGGTTAAAAAATGA
GCTGATTTAACAAAAATTTAACGCGAATTTTAACAAAATATTAACGCTTACAATTTAGGTGGCACTTTTC
GGGGAAATGTGCGCGGAACCCCTATTTGTTTATTTTTCTAAATACATTCAAATATGTATCCGCTCATGAG
ACAATAACCCTGATAAATGCTTCAATAATATTGAAAAAGGAAGAGTATGAGTATTCAACATTTCCGTGTC
GCCCTTATTCCCTTTTTTGCGGCATTTTGCCTTCCTGTTTTTGCTCACCCAGAAACGCTGGTGAAAGTAA
AAGATGCTGAAGATCAGTTGGGTGCACGAGTGGGTTACATCGAACTGGATCTCAACAGCGGTAAGATCCT
TGAGAGTTTTCGCCCCGAAGAACGTTTTCCAATGATGAGCACTTTTAAAGTTCTGCTATGTGGCGCGGTA
TTATCCCGTATTGACGCCGGGCAAGAGCAACTCGGTCGCCGCATACACTATTCTCAGAATGACTTGGTTG
AGTACTCACCAGTCACAGAAAAGCATCTTACGGATGGCATGACAGTAAGAGAATTATGCAGTGCTGCCAT
AACCATGAGTGATAACACTGCGGCCAACTTACTTCTGACAACGATCGGAGGACCGAAGGAGCTAACCGCT
TTTTTGCACAACATGGGGGATCATGTAACTCGCCTTGATCGTTGGGAACCGGAGCTGAATGAAGCCATAC
CAAACGACGAGCGTGACACCACGATGCCTGTAGCAATGGCAACAACGTTGCGCAAACTATTAACTGGCGA
ACTACTTACTCTAGCTTCCCGGCAACAATTAATAGACTGGATGGAGGCGGATAAAGTTGCAGGACCACTT
CTGCGCTCGGCCCTTCCGGCTGGCTGGTTTATTGCTGATAAATCTGGAGCCGGTGAGCGTGGGTCTCGCG
GTATCATTGCAGCACTGGGGCCAGATGGTAAGCCCTCCCGTATCGTAGTTATCTACACGACGGGGAGTCA
GGCAACTATGGATGAACGAAATAGACAGATCGCTGAGATAGGTGCCTCACTGATTAAGCATTGGTAACTG
TCAGACCAAGTTTACTCATATATACTTTAGATTGATTTAAAACTTCATTTTTAATTTAAAAGGATCTAGG
TGAAGATCCTTTTTGATAATCTCATGACCAAAATCCCTTAACGTGAGTTTTCGTTCCACTGAGCGTCAGA
CCCCGTAGAAAAGATCAAAGGATCTTCTTGAGATCCTTTTTTTCTGCGCGTAATCTGCTGCTTGCAAACA
AAAAAACCACCGCTACCAGCGGTGGTTTGTTTGCCGGATCAAGAGCTACCAACTCTTTTTCCGAAGGTAA
CTGGCTTCAGCAGAGCGCAGATACCAAATACTGTTCTTCTAGTGTAGCCGTAGTTAGGCCACCACTTCAA
GAACTCTGTAGCACCGCCTACATACCTCGCTCTGCTAATCCTGTTACCAGTGGCTGCTGCCAGTGGCGAT
AAGTCGTGTCTTACCGGGTTGGACTCAAGACGATAGTTACCGGATAAGGCGCAGCGGTCGGGCTGAACGG
GGGGTTCGTGCACACAGCCCAGCTTGGAGCGAACGACCTACACCGAACTGAGATACCTACAGCGTGAGCT
ATGAGAAAGCGCCACGCTTCCCGAAGGGAGAAAGGCGGACAGGTATCCGGTAAGCGGCAGGGTCGGAACA
GGAGAGCGCACGAGGGAGCTTCCAGGGGGAAACGCCTGGTATCTTTATAGTCCTGTCGGGTTTCGCCACC
TCTGACTTGAGCGTCGATTTTTGTGATGCTCGTCAGGGGGGCGGAGCCTATGGAAAAACGCCAGCAACGC
GGCCTTTTTACGGTTCCTGGCCTTTTGCTGGCCTTTTGCTCACATGTTCTTTCCTGCGTTATCCCCTGAT
TCTGTGGATAACCGTATTACCGCCTTTGAGTGAGCTGATACCGCTCGCCGCAGCCGAACGACCGAGCGCA
GCGAGTCAGTGAGCGAGGAAGCGGAAGAGCGCCTGATGCGGTATTTTCTCCTTACGCATCTGTGCGGTAT
TTCACACCGCATAGACCAGCCGCGTAACCTGGCAAAATCGGTTACGGTTGAGTAATAAATGGATGCCCTG
CGTAAGCGGGTGTGGGCGGACAATAAAGTCTTAAACTGAACAAAATAGATCTAAACTATGACAATAAAGT
CTTAAACTAGACAGAATAGTTGTAAACTGAAATCAGTCCAGTTATGCTGTGAAAAAGCATACTGGACTTT
TGTTATGGCTAAAGCAAACTCTTCATTTTCTGAAGTGCAAATTGCCCGTCGTATTAAAGAGGGGCGTGGC
CAAGGGCATGGTAAAGACTATATTCGCGGCGTTGTGACAATTTACCGAACAACTCCGCGGCCGGGAAGCC
GATCTCGGCTTGAACGAATTGTTAGGTGGCGGTACTTGGGTCGATATCAAAGTGCATCACTTCTTCCCGT
ATGCCCAACTTTGTATAGAGAGCCACTGCGGG
