>Addgene plasmid #210919 | pFBOH-MHL_COPB2:1-597 | depositor partial sequence | sequence record 411318 | Insert sequence
ATGCCTCTGCGACTTGATATCAAAAGAAAGCTAACTGCTAGATCTGATCGAGTTAAGAGTGTGGATCTGC
ATCCTACAGAGCCATGGATGTTGGCAAGTCTTTACAATGGCAGTGTGTGTGTTTGGAATCATGAAACACA
GACACTGGTGAAGACATTTGAAGTATGTGATCTTCCTGTTCGAGCTGCAAAGTTTGTTGCAAGGAAGAAT
TGGGTTGTGACAGGAGCGGATGACATGCAGATTAGAGTGTTCAATTACAATACTCTGGAGAGAGTTCATA
TGTTTGAAGCACACTCAGACTACATTCGCTGTATTGCTGTTCATCCAACCCAGCCTTTCATTCTAACTAG
CAGTGATGACATGCTTATTAAGCTCTGGGACTGGGATAAAAAATGGTCTTGCTCACAAGTGTTTGAAGGA
CACACCCATTATGTTATGCAGATTGTGATCAACCCCAAAGATAACAATCAGTTTGCCAGTGCCTCTTTGG
ACAGGACTATCAAGGTGTGGCAGTTGGGCTCTTCGTCACCAAACTTCACTTTGGAAGGACATGAGAAAGG
CGTGAATTGCATTGATTACTACAGTGGTGGGGACAAGCCATACCTCATTTCAGGTGCAGATGACCGTCTT
GTTAAAATATGGGATTATCAGAATAAAACATGTGTGCAGACACTGGAAGGACATGCCCAAAATGTGTCTT
GTGCCAGCTTTCATCCTGAGTTGCCAATCATTATCACAGGTTCAGAAGATGGAACAGTACGTATTTGGCA
TTCAAGCACCTACCGGCTTGAGAGCACACTGAATTATGGAATGGAGAGGGTATGGTGCGTGGCCAGTCTA
AGAGGGTCAAACAATGTCGCTTTGGGCTATGATGAAGGGAGCATCATTGTTAAGCTTGGTCGGGAGGAAC
CTGCCATGTCCATGGATGCCAATGGAAAGATAATTTGGGCCAAGCATTCAGAAGTCCAGCAGGCCAACCT
AAAAGCAATGGGAGATGCTGAAATTAAAGATGGTGAAAGATTGCCACTGGCAGTAAAGGATATGGGCAGT
TGTGAAATATACCCTCAGACTATTCAGCACAATCCTAATGGGCGGTTTGTGGTGGTGTGTGGTGATGGGG
AGTATATCATCTACACAGCAATGGCATTGAGAAACAAGAGCTTTGGATCTGCTCAGGAGTTTGCATGGGC
CCACGATTCTTCAGAGTATGCAATAAGAGAGAGCAACAGCATTGTAAAGATATTTAAGAACTTTAAGGAA
AAAAAATCATTTAAACCAGATTTTGGAGCAGAAAGTATCTACGGCGGCTTCTTATTGGGAGTCAGATCTG
TAAATGGCTTAGCCTTCTATGACTGGGACAATACAGAACTCATACGAAGAATTGAAATTCAGCCCAAACA
TATTTTCTGGTCTGACTCTGGAGAGCTAGTCTGTATTGCTACTGAGGAATCATTTTTTATCCTTAAGTAT
CTGTCAGAAAAAGTCTTGGCTGCACAGGAAACACATGAGGGAGTTACTGAAGATGGCATTGAAGATGCCT
TTGAGGTTCTTGGTGAGATTCAGGAAATTGTGAAAACAGGGCTTTGGGTAGGCGATTGCTTCATTTACAC
AAGTTCTGTGAACAGATTAAATTATTATGTTGGAGGAGAAATAGTCACCATTGCCCACTTGGACAGGACG
ATGTATCTCCTAGGCTACATTCCTAAAGACAACAGGCTTTATCTGGGGGATAAAGAATTGAACATCATTA
GCTATTCCCTGCTGGTTTCAGTCCTGGAATACCAGACAGCT
